>Addgene plasmid #161211 | pDONR221-SLC19A3_STOP | addgene full sequence | sequence record 342376 | Addgene NGS Result
CAAATAATGATTTTATTTTGACTGATAGTGACCTGTTCGTTGCAACACATTGATGAGCAATGCTTTTTTA
TAATGCCAACTTTGTACAAAAAAGCAGGCTCCACCATGGACTGCTACAGGACCAGCCTGAGCTCCTCTTG
GATCTATCCTACCGTGATCCTGTGCCTGTTTGGCTTCTTTAGCATGATGCGCCCTTCCGAGCCATTCCTG
ATCCCCTACCTGTCCGGCCCTGACAAGAACCTGACCTCTGCCGAGATCACAAATGAGATCTTTCCCGTGT
GGACATACTCTTATCTGGTGCTGCTGCTGCCCGTGTTCGTGCTGACCGATTACGTGCGGTATAAGCCAGT
GATCATCCTGCAGGGCATCTCCTTTATCATCACCTGGCTGCTGCTGCTGTTCGGACAGGGAGTGAAGACA
ATGCAGGTGGTGGAGTTCTTTTACGGAATGGTGACCGCAGCAGAGGTGGCATACTATGCCTACATCTATT
CCGTGGTGTCTCCAGAGCACTACCAGCGGGTGTCTGGCTATTGCAGAAGCGTGACCCTGGCAGCATACAC
AGCAGGAAGCGTGCTGGCACAGCTGCTGGTGTCACTCGCGAACATGAGTTACTTCTATCTGAATGTGATC
TCCCTGGCCAGCGTGTCCGTGGCCTTCCTGTTTTCTCTGTTCCTGCCCATGCCTAAGAAGAGCATGTTCT
TTCACGCCAAGCCCTCCCGCGAGATCAAGAAGAGCTCCTCTGTGAACCCTGTGCTGGAGGAGACCCACGA
GGGAGAGGCACCTGGATGCGAGGAGCAGAAGCCAACCTCCGAGATCCTGTCTACAAGCGGCAAGCTGAAC
AAGGGCCAGCTGAATTCTCTGAAGCCAAGCAATGTGACAGTGGACGTGTTCGTGCAGTGGTTTCAGGATC
TGAAGGAGTGTTACAGCTCCAAGCGGCTGTTCTATTGGAGCCTGTGGTGGGCCTTCGCCACCGCAGGCTT
TAACCAGGTGCTGAATTACGTGCAGATCCTGTGGGACTATAAGGCCCCCTCCCAGGATTCTAGCATCTAC
AACGGCGCCGTGGAGGCCATCGCCACCTTCGGCGGAGCAGTGGCAGCCTTTGCCGTGGGCTATGTGAAAG
TGAATTGGGACCTGCTGGGAGAGCTGGCCCTGGTGGTGTTTTCTGTGGTGAACGCCGGCAGCCTGTTCCT
GATGCACTACACAGCCAATATCTGGGCCTGTTACGCCGGCTATCTGATCTTTAAGTCCTCTTATATGCTG
CTGATCACCATCGCCGTGTTCCAGATCGCCGTGAACCTGAATGTGGAGCGGTACGCCCTGGTGTTCGGCA
TCAACACCTTCATCGCCCTGGTCATCCAGACCATCATGACAGTGATCGTGGTGGATCAGAGAGGCCTGAA
TCTGCCCGTGAGCATCCAGTTCCTGGTGTACGGCAGCTATTTTGCCGTGATCGCCGGCATCTTCCTGATG
AGGAGCATGTACATCACCTATAGCACAAAGTCCCAGAAGGACGTGCAGTCCCCAGCCCCCTCTGAGAACC
CAGACGTGAGCCACCCCGAGGAGGAGAGCAATATCATCATGTCCACCAAGCTGTAAGACCCAGCTTTCTT
GTACAAAGTTGGCATTATAAGAAAGCATTGCTTATCAATTTGTTGCAACGAACAGGTCACTATCAGTCAA
AATAAAATCATTATTTGCCATCCAGCTGATATCCCCTATAGTGAGTCGTATTACATGGTCATAGCTGTTT
CCTGGCAGCTCTGGCCCGTGTCTCAAAATCTCTGATGTTACATTGCACAAGATAAAAATATATCATCATG
AACAATAAAACTGTCTGCTTACATAAACAGTAATACAAGGGGTGTTATGAGCCATATTCAACGGGAAACG
TCGAGGCCGCGATTAAATTCCAACATGGATGCTGATTTATATGGGTATAAATGGGCTCGCGATAATGTCG
GGCAATCAGGTGCGACAATCTATCGCTTGTATGGGAAGCCCGATGCGCCAGAGTTGTTTCTGAAACATGG
CAAAGGTAGCGTTGCCAATGATGTTACAGATGAGATGGTCAGACTAAACTGGCTGACGGAATTTATGCCT
CTTCCGACCATCAAGCATTTTATCCGTACTCCTGATGATGCATGGTTACTCACCACTGCGATCCCCGGAA
AAACAGCATTCCAGGTATTAGAAGAATATCCTGATTCAGGTGAAAATATTGTTGATGCGCTGGCAGTGTT
CCTGCGCCGGTTGCATTCGATTCCTGTTTGTAATTGTCCTTTTAACAGCGATCGCGTATTTCGTCTCGCT
CAGGCGCAATCACGAATGAATAACGGTTTGGTTGATGCGAGTGATTTTGATGACGAGCGTAATGGCTGGC
CTGTTGAACAAGTCTGGAAAGAAATGCATAAACTTTTGCCATTCTCACCGGATTCAGTCGTCACTCATGG
TGATTTCTCACTTGATAACCTTATTTTTGACGAGGGGAAATTAATAGGTTGTATTGATGTTGGACGAGTC
GGAATCGCAGACCGATACCAGGATCTTGCCATCCTATGGAACTGCCTCGGTGAGTTTTCTCCTTCATTAC
AGAAACGGCTTTTTCAAAAATATGGTATTGATAATCCTGATATGAATAAATTGCAGTTTCATTTGATGCT
CGATGAGTTTTTCTAATCAGAATTGGTTAATTGGTTGTAACACTGGCAGAGCATTACGCTGACTTGACGG
GACGGCGCAAGCTCATGACCAAAATCCCTTAACGTGAGTTACGCGTCGTTCCACTGAGCGTCAGACCCCG
TAGAAAAGATCAAAGGATCTTCTTGAGATCCTTTTTTTCTGCGCGTAATCTGCTGCTTGCAAACAAAAAA
ACCACCGCTACCAGCGGTGGTTTGTTTGCCGGATCAAGAGCTACCAACTCTTTTTCCGAAGGTAACTGGC
TTCAGCAGAGCGCAGATACCAAATACTGTTCTTCTAGTGTAGCCGTAGTTAGGCCACCACTTCAAGAACT
CTGTAGCACCGCCTACATACCTCGCTCTGCTAATCCTGTTACCAGTGGCTGCTGCCAGTGGCGATAAGTC
GTGTCTTACCGGGTTGGACTCAAGACGATAGTTACCGGATAAGGCGCAGCGGTCGGGCTGAACGGGGGGT
TCGTGCACACAGCCCAGCTTGGAGCGAACGACCTACACCGAACTGAGATACCTACAGCGTGAGCTATGAG
AAAGCGCCACGCTTCCCGAAGGGAGAAAGGCGGACAGGTATCCGGTAAGCGGCAGGGTCGGAACAGGAGA
GCGCACGAGGGAGCTTCCAGGGGGAAACGCCTGGTATCTTTATAGTCCTGTCGGGTTTCGCCACCTCTGA
CTTGAGCGTCGATTTTTGTGATGCTCGTCAGGGGGGCGGAGCCTATGGAAAAACGCCAGCAACGCGGCCT
TTTTACGGTTCCTGGCCTTTTGCTGGCCTTTTGCTCACATGTTCTTTCCTGCGTTATCCCCTGATTCTGT
GGATAACCGTATTACCGCCTTTGAGTGAGCTGATACCGCTCGCCGCAGCCGAACGACCGAGCGCAGCGAG
TCAGTGAGCGAGGAAGCGGAAGAGCGCCCAATACGCAAACCGCCTCTCCCCGCGCGTTGGCCGATTCATT
AATGCAGCTGGCACGACAGGTTTCCCGACTGGAAAGCGGGCAGTGAGCGCAACGCAATTAATACGCGTAC
CGCTAGCCAGGAAGAGTTTGTAGAAACGCAAAAAGGCCATCCGTCAGGATGGCCTTCTGCTTAGTTTGAT
GCCTGGCAGTTTATGGCGGGCGTCCTGCCCGCCACCCTCCGGGCCGTTGCTTCACAACGTTCAAATCCGC
TCCCGGCGGATTTGTCCTACTCAGGAGAGCGTTCACCGACAAACAACAGATAAAACGAAAGGCCCAGTCT
TCCGACTGAGCCTTTCGTTTTATTTGATGCCTGGCAGTTCCCTACTCTCGCGTTAACGCTAGCATGGATG
TTTTCCCAGTCACGACGTTGTAAAACGACGGCCAGTCTTAAGCTCGGGCCC
Features (pLannotate 1.2.2; 10 found; start..end, strand, type, name):
      1..100     +  protein_bind   attL1: mutant version of attL; recombination site for the Gateway® LR reaction LR Clonase™
    106..1593    +  CDS            SLC19A3: S19A3_HUMAN - Experimental evidence at protein level: Swiss-Prot protein existence level 1. Mediates high affinity thiamine uptake, probably via a proton anti-port mechanism. Has no folate transport activity. From Homo sapiens (Human).
   1598..1697    -  protein_bind   attL2: mutant version of attL; recombination site for the Gateway® LR reaction LR Clonase™
   1715..1733    -  promoter       T7 promoter: promoter for bacteriophage T7 RNA polymerase
   1867..2676    +  CDS            KanR: aminoglycoside phosphotransferase; aph(3')-Ia; confers resistance to kanamycin in bacteria or G418 (Geneticin®) in eukaryotes
   2823..3411    +  rep_origin     ori: high-copy-number ColE1/pMB1/pBR322/pUC origin of replication
   3594..3686    +  CDS            lacI (fragment): lac repressor; lacI; The lac repressor binds to the lac operator to inhibit transcription in E. coli. This inhibition can be relieved by adding lactose or isopropyl-β-D-thiogalactopyranoside (IPTG).
   3741..3768    -  terminator     rrnB T2 terminator: transcription terminator T2 from the E. coli rrnB gene
   3900..3943    +  terminator     rrnB T1 terminator: Escherichia coli rrnB; transcription terminator T1 from the E. coli rrnB gene
   3990..4026    -  CDS            lacZα (fragment): LacZα fragment of β-galactosidase; lacZ fragment
