[The description below was written by a language model from this plasmid's Addgene catalogue record and pLannotate feature annotations shown in this document.]
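Description:
pDONR221-SLC19A3_STOP is a Gateway entry clone built on the pDONR221 backbone, carrying a codon-optimized open reading frame for human SLC19A3 (also known as THTR2), a solute carrier that mediates high-affinity thiamine uptake. The sequenced plasmid is about 4.0 kb. It is maintained in E. coli through a high-copy ColE1/pUC-type origin and selected with kanamycin via an aminoglycoside phosphotransferase gene. Although the catalogue lists the vector type as mammalian expression, the feature table shows no eukaryotic promoter or polyadenylation signal upstream or downstream of the insert, so the plasmid itself serves as a shuttle for the ORF rather than as an expression construct.

The roughly 1.5 kb SLC19A3 coding sequence sits between attL1 and attL2 sites, the recombination sites used in the Gateway LR reaction. This lets the ORF be transferred directionally and in frame into any attR-containing destination vector chosen by the user. As the name indicates, this version retains a stop codon at the end of the ORF, making it suited to expression of the untagged protein or to N-terminal fusions supplied by the destination vector. A companion clone without the stop codon exists for C-terminal tagging. Other backbone elements include rrnB T1 and T2 transcription terminators upstream of the cassette, which insulate the insert from read-through transcription, a T7 promoter adjacent to attL2, and small lacI and lacZα remnants with no evident functional role. The plasmid belongs to a large consortium collection of SLC transporter clones intended to support functional and drug-discovery studies of this protein family.
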