Addgene plasmid #161211: pDONR221-SLC19A3_STOP
Purpose: Gateway entry clone with codon-optimized ORF sequence for subcloning into custom expression vectors. Contains a STOP codon at the end of the codon-optimized ORF sequence.
Depositing lab: RESOLUTE Consortium & Giulio Superti-Furga. Depositing organization: CeMM Research Center for Molecular Medicine. Publication: The RESOLUTE consortium: unlocking SLC transporters for drug discovery. Superti-Furga G, Lackner D, Wiedmer T, Ingles-Prieto A, Barbosa B, Girardi E, Goldmann U, Gurtl B, Klavins K, Klimek C, Lindinger S, Lineiro-Retes E, Muller AC, Onstein S, Redinger G, Reil D, Sedlyarov V, Wolf G, Crawford M, Everley R, ... Steppan CM. Nat Rev Drug Discov. 2020 Jul;19(7):429-430. doi: 10.1038/d41573-020-00056-6. PubMed 32265506.
Backbone
  Vector backbone: pDONR221
  Backbone manufacturer: ThermoFisher Scientific
  Backbone size w/o insert (bp): 2550
  Vector type: Mammalian Expression
Growth in bacteria
  Bacterial resistance: Kanamycin, 50 μg/mL
  Growth temperature: 37°C
  Growth strain: NEB Stable
  Copy number: High Copy
Gene/Insert
  Gene/Insert name: SLC19A3 (alt name: THTR2)
  Species: H. sapiens (human)
  Insert size (bp): 1491
  Entrez Gene: SLC19A3 (a.k.a. THTR2)
  Cloning method: Gateway Cloning
  Sequencing primers: 5′ M13-fwd; 3′ M13-rev
Terms and licenses: Academic/Nonprofit Terms; Industry Terms
Depositor comments: This plasmid contains a STOP codon at the end of the codon-optimized ORF. For the version of this plasmid that does not contain a STOP codon, please see Addgene plasmid 132045 For more information on the full Resolute plasmid collection, please see www.addgene.org/depositor-collections/re-solute/. Please provide your feedback on this plasmid to the RESOLUTE consortium by filling out their RESOLUTE repository feedback form: https://forms.office.com/Pages/ResponsePage.aspx?id=0e05yklzmkS7rjFGQL4N7z4feCLQvEJAmVcOCM_u885UN1JJRko0Ukg4TVQwNTZLOUxPQVJWT1NHUCQlQCN0PWcu
How to cite: pDONR221-SLC19A3_STOP was a gift from RESOLUTE Consortium & Giulio Superti-Furga (Addgene plasmid # 161211 ; http://n2t.net/addgene:161211 ; RRID:Addgene_161211)
