>Addgene plasmid #161211 | pDONR221-SLC19A3_STOP | depositor partial sequence | sequence record 312357 | Codon-optimized ORF of SLC19A3
ATGGACTGCTACAGGACCAGCCTGAGCTCCTCTTGGATCTATCCTACCGTGATCCTGTGCCTGTTTGGCT
TCTTTAGCATGATGCGCCCTTCCGAGCCATTCCTGATCCCCTACCTGTCCGGCCCTGACAAGAACCTGAC
CTCTGCCGAGATCACAAATGAGATCTTTCCCGTGTGGACATACTCTTATCTGGTGCTGCTGCTGCCCGTG
TTCGTGCTGACCGATTACGTGCGGTATAAGCCAGTGATCATCCTGCAGGGCATCTCCTTTATCATCACCT
GGCTGCTGCTGCTGTTCGGACAGGGAGTGAAGACAATGCAGGTGGTGGAGTTCTTTTACGGAATGGTGAC
CGCAGCAGAGGTGGCATACTATGCCTACATCTATTCCGTGGTGTCTCCAGAGCACTACCAGCGGGTGTCT
GGCTATTGCAGAAGCGTGACCCTGGCAGCATACACAGCAGGAAGCGTGCTGGCACAGCTGCTGGTGTCAC
TCGCGAACATGAGTTACTTCTATCTGAATGTGATCTCCCTGGCCAGCGTGTCCGTGGCCTTCCTGTTTTC
TCTGTTCCTGCCCATGCCTAAGAAGAGCATGTTCTTTCACGCCAAGCCCTCCCGCGAGATCAAGAAGAGC
TCCTCTGTGAACCCTGTGCTGGAGGAGACCCACGAGGGAGAGGCACCTGGATGCGAGGAGCAGAAGCCAA
CCTCCGAGATCCTGTCTACAAGCGGCAAGCTGAACAAGGGCCAGCTGAATTCTCTGAAGCCAAGCAATGT
GACAGTGGACGTGTTCGTGCAGTGGTTTCAGGATCTGAAGGAGTGTTACAGCTCCAAGCGGCTGTTCTAT
TGGAGCCTGTGGTGGGCCTTCGCCACCGCAGGCTTTAACCAGGTGCTGAATTACGTGCAGATCCTGTGGG
ACTATAAGGCCCCCTCCCAGGATTCTAGCATCTACAACGGCGCCGTGGAGGCCATCGCCACCTTCGGCGG
AGCAGTGGCAGCCTTTGCCGTGGGCTATGTGAAAGTGAATTGGGACCTGCTGGGAGAGCTGGCCCTGGTG
GTGTTTTCTGTGGTGAACGCCGGCAGCCTGTTCCTGATGCACTACACAGCCAATATCTGGGCCTGTTACG
CCGGCTATCTGATCTTTAAGTCCTCTTATATGCTGCTGATCACCATCGCCGTGTTCCAGATCGCCGTGAA
CCTGAATGTGGAGCGGTACGCCCTGGTGTTCGGCATCAACACCTTCATCGCCCTGGTCATCCAGACCATC
ATGACAGTGATCGTGGTGGATCAGAGAGGCCTGAATCTGCCCGTGAGCATCCAGTTCCTGGTGTACGGCA
GCTATTTTGCCGTGATCGCCGGCATCTTCCTGATGAGGAGCATGTACATCACCTATAGCACAAAGTCCCA
GAAGGACGTGCAGTCCCCAGCCCCCTCTGAGAACCCAGACGTGAGCCACCCCGAGGAGGAGAGCAATATC
ATCATGTCCACCAAGCTGTAA
